Addgene plasmid #202162: pL0_EF-27877
Purpose: Level 0 plasmid containing a terminator sequence from gene 27877 from Phaeodactylum tricornutum with EF overhangs used to build a level 1 construct.
Depositing lab: Christopher Dupont. Depositing organization: J. Craig Venter Institute (JCVI). Publication: Universal loop assembly: open, efficient and cross-kingdom DNA fabrication. Pollak B, Matute T, Nunez I, Cerda A, Lopez C, Vargas V, Kan A, Bielinski V, von Dassow P, Dupont CL, Federici F. Synth Biol (Oxf). 2020;5(1):ysaa001. doi: 10.1093/synbio/ysaa001. Epub 2020 Feb 5. PubMed 32161816.
Backbone
  Vector backbone: pL0R
  Vector type: Synthetic Biology
Growth in bacteria
  Bacterial resistance: Spectinomycin, 50 μg/mL
  Growth temperature: 37°C
  Growth strain: DH5alpha
  Copy number: High Copy
Gene/Insert
  Gene/Insert name: 27877 terminator
  Species: Phaeodactylum tricornutum
  Insert size (bp): 289
  Mutation: None
  Cloning method: Gibson Cloning
How to cite: pL0_EF-27877 was a gift from Christopher Dupont (Addgene plasmid # 202162 ; http://n2t.net/addgene:202162 ; RRID:Addgene_202162)
