[The description below was written by a language model from this plasmid's Addgene catalogue record and pLannotate feature annotations shown in this document.]
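Description:
pL0_EF-27877 is a small (about 2.35 kb) Level 0 part plasmid for the Universal Loop (uLoop) assembly system, a modular, hierarchical DNA fabrication scheme for synthetic biology. It is built on the pL0R backbone and maintained in E. coli through a high-copy ColE1/pUC-type origin of replication. Selection is with spectinomycin, conferred by the aadA aminoglycoside adenylyltransferase gene, which spans the numbering origin of the circular sequence record.

The payload is a 289 bp unmutated terminator region from gene 27877 of the marine diatom Phaeodactylum tricornutum, introduced into the backbone by Gibson cloning. The part is flanked by the "E" and "F" overhang positions of the assembly standard. In this kind of common-syntax scheme, these positions define where the part sits when several Level 0 elements, such as promoter, coding sequence, tags and terminator, are combined in a fixed order into a Level 1 transcription unit. The plasmid carries no promoter or coding sequence intended for expression. It serves only as a donor of a 3' regulatory element, presumably for constructs destined for diatom expression, although the record states only that it is used to build a Level 1 construct.

The automated feature table does not annotate the terminator insert itself. Apart from the origin and aadA, it reports only a short pUC18/19 multiple cloning site fragment and a short fragment matching the Tn5 transposase gene. The latter is too small to encode a functional protein and is probably a backbone remnant or an incidental similarity match.
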