Features (pLannotate 1.2.2; 4 found; start..end, strand, type, name):
    270..858     +  rep_origin     ori: high-copy-number ColE1/pMB1/pBR322/pUC origin of replication
   1557..1589    +  misc_feature   MCS (fragment): pUC18/19 multiple cloning site
   1590..1706    +  CDS            tnpA (fragment): TN5P_ECOLX - Also known as tnp. Experimental evidence at protein level: Swiss-Prot protein existence level 1. Mediates transposition of transposon Tn5 by a 'cut and paste' mechanism. First, the monomeric transposase binds the 19 bp inverted DNA repeats flanking the transposon. Then, dimerization of the DNA- bound transposase creates a synaptic DNA complex. After nicking of the first DNA strand, excision of the transposon proceeds through a series of intermediates. The transposase then mediates the insertion of the transposon at a new site by strand transfer. The activity of the wild- type tran
   1738..176     +  CDS            aadA (across the origin): S3AD_ECOLX - Experimental evidence at protein level: Swiss-Prot protein existence level 1. Mediates bacterial resistance to the antibiotics streptomycin and spectinomycin. From Escherichia coli.
>Addgene plasmid #202162 | pL0_EF-27877 | addgene full sequence | sequence record 405674 | Addgene NGS Result
AGGATGTCGCTGCCGACTGGGCAATGGAGCGCCTGCCGGCCCAGTATCAGCCCGTCATACTTGAAGCTAG
ACAGGCTTATCTTGGACAAGAAGAAGATCGCTTGGCCTCGCGCGCAGATCAGTTGGAAGAATTTGTCCAC
TACGTGAAAGGCGAGATCACCAAGGTAGTCGGCAAATAATAATCACCTAGAATGCATGACCAAAATCCCT
TAACGTGAGTTTTCGTTCCACTGAGCGTCAGACCCCGTAGAAAAGATCAAAGGATCTTCTTGAGATCCTT
TTTTTCTGCGCGTAATCTGCTGCTTGCAAACAAAAAAACCACCGCTACCAGCGGTGGTTTGTTTGCCGGA
TCAAGAGCTACCAACTCTTTTTCCGAAGGTAACTGGCTTCAGCAGAGCGCAGATACCAAATACTGTTCTT
CTAGTGTAGCCGTAGTTAGGCCACCACTTCAAGAACTCTGTAGCACCGCCTACATACCTCGCTCTGCTAA
TCCTGTTACCAGTGGCTGCTGCCAGTGGCGATAAGTCGTGTCTTACCGGGTTGGACTCAAGACGATAGTT
ACCGGATAAGGCGCAGCGGTCGGGCTGAACGGGGGGTTCGTGCACACAGCCCAGCTTGGAGCGAACGACC
TACACCGAACTGAGATACCTACAGCGTGAGCTATGAGAAAGCGCCACGCTTCCCGAAGGGAGAAAGGCGG
ACAGGTATCCGGTAAGCGGCAGGGTCGGAACAGGAGAGCGCACGAGGGAGCTTCCAGGGGGAAACGCCTG
GTATCTTTATAGTCCTGTCGGGTTTCGCCACCTCTGACTTGAGCGTCGATTTTTGTGATGCTCGTCAGGG
GGGCGGAGCCTATGGAAAAACGCCAGCAACGCGGCCTTTTTACGGTTCCTGGCCTTTTGCTGGCCTTTTG
CTCACATGTTCTTTCCTGCGTTATCCCCTGATTCTGTGGGTGGAAGGGCTCGGAGTTGTGGTAATCTATG
TATCCTGGTGGTCTCGAGCGCTCAAACACAACTCGCCAACTGTGCAAATAGACACAAACCTACTTCTAAT
GAGAGAGCTGCAGTCCCCTATGATAAATAAGAATGGCAAAAGGTATCGACAAACTGGACTTTAAATACTG
TTTAGGGGGAGAAATAGACATATGATCAAAAACCTGGAAAAACAAACTAAAACTGTCCCATAGTCTATCC
CAAAATCTCAAAATGAAAAATTCAAAGCCACTACACCAAAGAAACGATATAAACATGAATCAGACGGGCT
GAAAGTCCACACGAGCAGCAATTAAACCGTAAGCTGAGACCTGAGACGAGACGAGACAGCCTGAGAATGG
ATGCGAGTAATGAGCTCGGCACAAAATCACCACTCGATACAGGCAGCCCATCAGTCCGGGACGGCGTCAG
CGGGAGAGCCGTTGTAAGGCGGCAGACTTTGCTCATGTTACCGATGCTATTCGGAAGAACGGCAACTAAG
CTGCCGGGTTTGAAACACGGATGATCTCGCGGAGGGTAGCATGTTGATTGTAACGATGACAGAGCGTTGC
TGCCTGTGATCACCGCTCCTCTAGAGTCGACTTGCAGGCATGCAAGCTTAGCAAGCGAACCGGAATTGCC
AGCTGGGGCGCCCTCTGGTAAGGTTGGGAAGCCCTGCAAAGTAAACTGGATGGCTTTCTTGCCGCCAAGG
ATCTGATGGCGCAGGGGATCAATATCTGATCAAGAGACAGGATGAGGATCGTTTCGCATGAGGGAAGCGG
TGATCGCCGAAGTATCGACTCAACTATCAGAGGTAGTTGGCGTCATCGAGCGCCATCTCGAACCGACGTT
GCTGGCCGTACATTTGTACGGCTCCGCAGTGGATGGCGGCCTGAAGCCACACAGTGATATTGATTTGCTG
GTTACGGTGACCGTAAGGCTTGATGAAACAACGCGGCGAGCTTTGATCAACGACCTTTTGGAAACTTCGG
CTTCCCCTGGAGAGAGTGAGATTCTCCGCGCTGTAGAAGTCACCATTGTTGTGCACGACGACATCATTCC
GTGGCGTTATCCAGCTAAGCGCGAACTGCAATTTGGAGAATGGCAGCGCAATGACATTCTTGCTGGTATC
TTCGAGCCAGCCACGATCGACATTGATCTGGCTATCTTGCTGACAAAAGCAAGAGAACATAGCGTTGCCT
TGGTAGGTCCAGCGGCGGAGGAACTCTTTGATCCGGTTCCTGAACAGGATCTATTTGAGGCGCTAAATGA
AACCTTAACGCTATGGAACTCGCCGCCCGACTGGGCTGGCGATGAGCGAAATGTAGTGCTTACGTTGTCC
CGCATTTGGTACAGCGCAGTAACCGGCAAAATCGCGCCGA
